>Addgene plasmid #143934 | TFORF1158 | addgene full sequence | sequence record 404596 | Addgene NGS Result
TTAATGTAGTCTTATGCAATACTCTTGTAGTCTTGCAACATGGTAACGATGAGTTAGCAACATGCCTTAC
AAGGAGAGAAAAAGCACCGTGCATGCCGATTGGTGGAAGTAAGGTGGTACGATCGTGCCTTATTAGGAAG
GCAACAGACGGGTCTGACATGGATTGGACGAACCACTGAATTGCCGCATTGCAGAGATATTGTATTTAAG
TGCCTAGCTCGATACATAAACGGGTCTCTCTGGTTAGACCAGATCTGAGCCTGGGAGCTCTCTGGCTAAC
TAGGGAACCCACTGCTTAAGCCTCAATAAAGCTTGCCTTGAGTGCTTCAAGTAGTGTGTGCCCGTCTGTT
GTGTGACTCTGGTAACTAGAGATCCCTCAGACCCTTTTAGTCAGTGTGGAAAATCTCTAGCAGTGGCGCC
CGAACAGGGACTTGAAAGCGAAAGGGAAACCAGAGGAGCTCTCTCGACGCAGGACTCGGCTTGCTGAAGC
GCGCACGGCAAGAGGCGAGGGGCGGCGACTGGTGAGTACGCCAAAAATTTTGACTAGCGGAGGCTAGAAG
GAGAGAGATGGGTGCGAGAGCGTCAGTATTAAGCGGGGGAGAATTAGATCGCGATGGGAAAAAATTCGGT
TAAGGCCAGGGGGAAAGAAAAAATATAAATTAAAACATATAGTATGGGCAAGCAGGGAGCTAGAACGATT
CGCAGTTAATCCTGGCCTGTTAGAAACATCAGAAGGCTGTAGACAAATACTGGGACAGCTACAACCATCC
CTTCAGACAGGATCAGAAGAACTTAGATCATTATATAATACAGTAGCAACCCTCTATTGTGTGCATCAAA
GGATAGAGATAAAAGACACCAAGGAAGCTTTAGACAAGATAGAGGAAGAGCAAAACAAAAGTAAGACCAC
CGCACAGCAAGCGGCCGCTGATCTTCAGACCTGGAGGAGGAGATATGAGGGACAATTGGAGAAGTGAATT
ATATAAATATAAAGTAGTAAAAATTGAACCATTAGGAGTAGCACCCACCAAGGCAAAGAGAAGAGTGGTG
CAGAGAGAAAAAAGAGCAGTGGGAATAGGAGCTTTGTTCCTTGGGTTCTTGGGAGCAGCAGGAAGCACTA
TGGGCGCAGCGTCAATGACGCTGACGGTACAGGCCAGACAATTATTGTCTGGTATAGTGCAGCAGCAGAA
CAATTTGCTGAGGGCTATTGAGGCGCAACAGCATCTGTTGCAACTCACAGTCTGGGGCATCAAGCAGCTC
CAGGCAAGAATCCTGGCTGTGGAAAGATACCTAAAGGATCAACAGCTCCTGGGGATTTGGGGTTGCTCTG
GAAAACTCATTTGCACCACTGCTGTGCCTTGGAATGCTAGTTGGAGTAATAAATCTCTGGAACAGATTTG
GAATCACACGACCTGGATGGAGTGGGACAGAGAAATTAACAATTACACAAGCTTAATACACTCCTTAATT
GAAGAATCGCAAAACCAGCAAGAAAAGAATGAACAAGAATTATTGGAATTAGATAAATGGGCAAGTTTGT
GGAATTGGTTTAACATAACAAATTGGCTGTGGTATATAAAATTATTCATAATGATAGTAGGAGGCTTGGT
AGGTTTAAGAATAGTTTTTGCTGTACTTTCTATAGTGAATAGAGTTAGGCAGGGATATTCACCATTATCG
TTTCAGACCCACCTCCCAACCCCGAGGGGACCCATGCATTGCATCTCAATTAGTCAGCAACCAGGTGTGG
AAAGTCCCCAGGCTCCCCAGCAGGCAGAAGTATGCAAAGCATGCGTCTCAATTAGTCAGCAACCATAGTC
CCGCCCCTAACTCCGCCCATCCCGCCCCTAACTCCGCCCAGTTCCGCCCATTCTCCGCCCCATGGCTGAC
TAATTTTTTTTATTTATGCAGAGGCCGAGGCCGCCTCGGCCTCTGAGCTATTCCAGAAGTAGTGAGGAGG
CTTTTTTGGAGGCCTAGGCTTTTGCAAAAAGCTTTCTAGAGGTACCACCGGAGCTTACCATGACCGAGTA
CAAGCCCACGGTGCGCCTCGCCACCCGCGACGACGTCCCCAGGGCCGTACGCACCCTCGCCGCCGCGTTC
GCCGACTACCCCGCCACGCGCCACACCGTCGATCCGGACCGCCACATCGAGCGGGTCACCGAGCTGCAAG
AACTCTTCCTCACGCGCGTCGGGCTCGACATCGGCAAGGTGTGGGTCGCGGACGACGGCGCCGCCGTGGC
GGTCTGGACCACGCCGGAGAGCGTCGAAGCGGGGGCGGTGTTCGCCGAGATCGGCCCGCGCATGGCCGAG
TTGAGCGGTTCCCGGCTGGCCGCGCAGCAACAGATGGAAGGCCTCCTGGCGCCGCACCGGCCCAAGGAGC
CCGCGTGGTTCCTGGCCACCGTCGGCGTCTCGCCCGACCACCAGGGCAAGGGTCTGGGCAGCGCCGTCGT
GCTCCCCGGAGTGGAGGCGGCCGAGCGCGCCGGGGTGCCCGCCTTCCTGGAGACCTCCGCGCCCCGCAAC
CTCCCCTTCTACGAGCGGCTCGGCTTCACCGTCACCGCCGACGTCGAGGTGCCCGAAGGACCGCGCACCT
GGTGCATGACCCGCAAGCCCGGTGCCAGTTAACGAATTCTAGATCTTGAGACAAATGGCAGTATTCATCC
ACAATTTTAAAAGAAAAGGGGGGATTGGGGGGTACAGTGCAGGGGAAAGAATAGTAGACATAATAGCAAC
AGACATACAAACTAAAGAATTACAAAAACAAATTACAAAAATTCAAAATTTTCGGGTTTATTACAGGGAC
AGCAGAGATCCACTTTGGCGCCGGCTCGAGGCCTGCAGGTGCAAAGATGGATAAAGTTTTAAACAGAGAG
GAATCTTTGCAGCTAATGGACCTTCTAGGTCTTGAAAGGAGTGGGAATTGGCTCCGGTGCCCGTCAGTGG
GCAGAGCGCACATCGCCCACAGTCCCCGAGAAGTTGGGGGGAGGGGTCGGCAATTGAACCGGTGCCTAGA
GAAGGTGGCGCGGGGTAAACTGGGAAAGTGATGTCGTGTACTGGCTCCGCCTTTTTCCCGAGGGTGGGGG
AGAACCGTATATAAGTGCAGTAGTCGCCGTGAACGTTCTTTTTCGCAACGGGTTTGCCGCCAGAACACAG
GTAAGTGCCGTGTGTGGTTCCCGCGGGCCTGGCCTCTTTACGGGTTATGGCCCTTGCGTGCCTTGAATTA
CTTCCACCTGGCTGCAGTACGTGATTCTTGATCCCGAGCTTCGGGTTGGAAGTGGGTGGGAGAGTTCGAG
GCCTTGCGCTTAAGGAGCCCCTTCGCCTCGTGCTTGAGTTGAGGCCTGGCCTGGGCGCTGGGGCCGCCGC
GTGCGAATCTGGTGGCACCTTCGCGCCTGTCTCGCTGCTTTCGATAAGTCTCTAGCCATTTAAAATTTTT
GATGACCTGCTGCGACGCTTTTTTTCTGGCAAGATAGTCTTGTAAATGCGGGCCAAGATCTGCACACTGG
TATTTCGGTTTTTGGGGCCGCGGGCGGCGACGGGGCCCGTGCGTCCCAGCGCACATGTTCGGCGAGGCGG
GGCCTGCGAGCGCGGCCACCGAGAATCGGACGGGGGTAGTCTCAAGCTGGCCGGCCTGCTCTGGTGCCTG
GCCTCGCGCCGCCGTGTATCGCCCCGCCCTGGGCGGCAAGGCTGGCCCGGTCGGCACCAGTTGCGTGAGC
GGAAAGATGGCCGCTTCCCGGCCCTGCTGCAGGGAGCTCAAAATGGAGGACGCGGCGCTCGGGAGAGCGG
GCGGGTGAGTCACCCACACAAAGGAAAAGGGCCTTTCCGTCCTCAGCCGTCGCTTCATGTGACTCCACGG
AGTACCGGGCGCCGTCCAGGCACCTCGATTAGTTCTCGAGCTTTTGGAGTACGTCGTCTTTAGGTTGGGG
GGAGGGGTTTTATGCGATGGAGTTTCCCCACACTGAGTGGGTGGAGACTGAAGTTAGGCCAGCTTGGCAC
TTGATGTAATTCTCCTTGGAATTTGCCCTTTTTGAGTTTGGATCTTGGTTCATTCTCAAGCCTCAGACAG
TGGTTCAAAGTTTTTTTCTTCCATTTCAGGTGTCGTGAGGCTAGCACCGCCACCATGCAGTTAGGGGAGC
AGCTCTTGGTGAGCTCAGTGAACCTGCCTGGCGCGCACTTCTACCCGCTGGAGAGTGCGCGAGGCGGCAG
CGGCGGGAGCGCTGGCCACCTCCCCAGCGCGGCCCCCTCTCCTCAGAAGTTGGACTTAGACAAAGCGTCC
AAGAAGTTTTCCGGCAGTCTCTCCTGCGAGGCGGTGAGCGGGGAGCCCGCAGCCGCCAGCGCAGGGGCCC
CCGCGGCCATGCTTAGTGACACCGACGCCGGGGACGCATTTGCCAGCGCTGCGGCAGTGGCCAAGCCGGG
GCCCCCGGACGGCCGCAAGGGCTCCCCCTGCGGGGAGGAGGAGCTGCCCTCCGCCGCTGCAGCCGCCGCC
GCCGCCGCCGCCGCGGCTGCGGCCACTGCGCGCTACTCCATGGACAGCCTGAGCTCCGAGCGGTACTACC
TCCAGTCCCCCGGTCCTCAGGGGTCGGAGCTGGCTGCGCCCTGCTCACTCTTCCCGTACCAGGCGGCGGC
TGGGGCGCCCCACGGACCTGTGTACCCGGCTCCTAACGGGGCGCGCTACCCCTACGGCTCCATGCTGCCC
CCCGGCGGCTTCCCCGCGGCTGTGTGCCCACCCGGGAGGGCGCAGTTCGGCCCAGGAGCCGGTGCGGGCA
GTGGCGCGGGCGGTAGCAGCGGCGGGGGCGGCGGCCCGGGCACCTATCAGTACAGCCAGGGGGCTCCGCT
CTACGGGCCGTACCCTGGAGCCGCAGCGGCGGGATCTTGCGGAGGACTGGGGGGCCTGGGGGTTCCAGGT
TCTGGCTTCCGTGCCCACGTCTACCTGTGCAACCGGCCTCTGTGGCTCAAATTCCACCGCCACCAAACTG
AGATGATCATTACGAAACAGGGCAGGCGCATGTTTCCTTTCTTGAGCTTCAACATAAACGGACTCAATCC
CACTGCCCACTACAATGTGTTCGTAGAGGTGGTGCTGGCGGACCCCAACCACTGGCGCTTCCAGGGGGGC
AAATGGGTGACCTGTGGCAAAGCCGACAATAACATGCAGGGCAACAAAATGTATGTTCACCCAGAGTCTC
CTAATACTGGTTCCCACTGGATGAGACAGGAGATTTCATTCGGGAAATTAAAACTCACCAATAACAAAGG
CGCAAATAACAACAACACCCAGATGATAGTCTTACAATCCTTACACAAATACCAACCCCGACTGCATATT
GTTGAAGTTACAGAGGATGGCGTGGAGGACTTGAATGAGCCCTCAAAGACCCAGACTTTTACCTTCTCAG
AAACGCAATTCATTGCAGTGACTGCCTACCAAAACACCGATATTACTCAACTAAAGATTGATCATAACCC
CTTTGCAAAAGGCTTCAGAGACAACTATGATTCCATGTACACCGCTTCAGAAAATGACAGGTTAACTCCA
TCTCCCACGGATTCTCCTAGATCCCATCAGATTGTCCCTGGAGGTCGGTACGGCGTTCAATCCTTCTTCC
CGGAGCCCTTTGTCAACACTTTACCTCAAGCCCGCTATTATAATGGCGAGAGAACCGTGCCACAGACCAA
CGGCCTCCTTTCACCCCAACAGAGCGAAGAGGTGGCCAACCCTCCCCAGCGGTGGCTTGTCACGCCTGTC
CAGCAACCTGGGACCAACAAACTAGACATCAGTTCCTATGAATCTGAATATACTTCTAGCACATTGCTCC
CATATGGCATTAAATCCTTGCCCCTTCAGACATCCCATGCCCTGGGGTATTACCCAGACCCAACCTTTCC
TGCAATGGCAGGGTGGGGAGGTCGAGGTTCTTACCAGAGGAAGATGGCAGCTGGACTACCATGGACCTCC
AGAACAAGCCCCACTGTGTTCTCTGAAGATCAGCTCTCCAAGGAGAAAGTGAAAGAGGAAATTGGCTCTT
CTTGGATAGAGACACCCCCTTCCATCAAATCTCTAGATTCCAATGATTCAGGAGTATACACCAGTGCTTG
TAAGCGAAGGCGGCTGTCTCCTAGCAACTCCAGTAATGAAAATTCACCCTCCATAAAGTGTGAGGACATT
AATGCTGAAGAGTATAGTAAAGACACCTCAAAAGGCATGGGAGGGTATTATGCTTTTTACACAACTCCCT
AGTAATGAACTAGTCCGTAACTTGAAAGTATTTCGATTTCTTGGCTTTATATATCTTGTGGAAAGGACGA
CCTTGAGGTCGGGATTGCGCACCTACGCGTTAAGTCGACAATCAACCTCTGGATTACAAAATTTGTGAAA
GATTGACTGGTATTCTTAACTATGTTGCTCCTTTTACGCTATGTGGATACGCTGCTTTAATGCCTTTGTA
TCATGCTATTGCTTCCCGTATGGCTTTCATTTTCTCCTCCTTGTATAAATCCTGGTTGCTGTCTCTTTAT
GAGGAGTTGTGGCCCGTTGTCAGGCAACGTGGCGTGGTGTGCACTGTGTTTGCTGACGCAACCCCCACTG
GTTGGGGCATTGCCACCACCTGTCAGCTCCTTTCCGGGACTTTCGCTTTCCCCCTCCCTATTGCCACGGC
GGAACTCATCGCCGCCTGCCTTGCCCGCTGCTGGACAGGGGCTCGGCTGTTGGGCACTGACAATTCCGTG
GTGTTGTCGGGGAAATCATCGTCCTTTCCTTGGCTGCTCGCCTGTGTTGCCACCTGGATTCTGCGCGGGA
CGTCCTTCTGCTACGTCCCTTCGGCCCTCAATCCAGCGGACCTTCCTTCCCGCGGCCTGCTGCCGGCTCT
GCGGCCTCTTCCGCGTCTTCGCCTTCGCCCTCAGACGAGTCGGATCTCCCTTTGGGCCGCCTCCCCGCGT
CGACTTTAAGACCAATGACTTACAAGGCAGCTGTAGATCTTAGCCACTTTTTAAAAGAAAAGGGGGGACT
GGAAGGGCTAATTCACTCCCAACGAAGACAAGATCTGCTTTTTGCTTGTACTGGGTCTCTCTGGTTAGAC
CAGATCTGAGCCTGGGAGCTCTCTGGCTAACTAGGGAACCCACTGCTTAAGCCTCAATAAAGCTTGCCTT
GAGTGCTTCAAGTAGTGTGTGCCCGTCTGTTGTGTGACTCTGGTAACTAGAGATCCCTCAGACCCTTTTA
GTCAGTGTGGAAAATCTCTAGCAGTACGTATAGTAGTTCATGTCATCTTATTATTCAGTATTTATAACTT
GCAAAGAAATGAATATCAGAGAGTGAGAGGAACTTGTTTATTGCAGCTTATAATGGTTACAAATAAAGCA
ATAGCATCACAAATTTCACAAATAAAGCATTTTTTTCACTGCATTCTAGTTGTGGTTTGTCCAAACTCAT
CAATGTATCTTATCATGTCTGGCTCTAGCTATCCCGCCCCTAACTCCGCCCATCCCGCCCCTAACTCCGC
CCAGTTCCGCCCATTCTCCGCCCCATGGCTGACTAATTTTTTTTATTTATGCAGAGGCCGAGGCCGCCTC
GGCCTCTGAGCTATTCCAGAAGTAGTGAGGAGGCTTTTTTGGAGGCCTAGGGACGTACCCAATTCGCCCT
ATAGTGAGTCGTATTACGCGCGCTCACTGGCCGTCGTTTTACAACGTCGTGACTGGGAAAACCCTGGCGT
TACCCAACTTAATCGCCTTGCAGCACATCCCCCTTTCGCCAGCTGGCGTAATAGCGAAGAGGCCCGCACC
GATCGCCCTTCCCAACAGTTGCGCAGCCTGAATGGCGAATGGG
[124 nt withheld, positions 7814-7937]
C
[91 nt withheld, positions 7939-8029]
A
[49 nt withheld, positions 8031-8079]
CCTTTGACGTTGGAGTCCACGTTCTTT
[37 nt withheld, positions 8107-8143]
ACCCTATCTCGGTCTATTCTTTTGATTTATAAGGGATTTTGCCGATTTCGGCCTATTGGTTAAAAAATGA
GCTGATTTAACAAAAATTTAACGCGAATTTTAACAAAATATTAACGCTTACAATTTAGGTGGCACTTTTC
GGGGAAATGTGCGCGGAACCCCTATTTGTTTATTTTTCTAAATACATTCAAATATGTATCCGCTCATGAG
ACAATAACCCTGATAAATGCTTCAATAATATTGAAAAAGGAAGAGTATGAGTATTCAACATTTCCGTGTC
GCCCTTATTCCCTTTTTTGCGGCATTTTGCCTTCCTGTTTTTGCTCACCCAGAAACGCTGGTGAAAGTAA
AAGATGCTGAAGATCAGTTGGGTGCACGAGTGGGTTACATCGAACTGGATCTCAACAGCGGTAAGATCCT
TGAGAGTTTTCGCCCCGAAGAACGTTTTCCAATGATGAGCACTTTTAAAGTTCTGCTATGTGGCGCGGTA
TTATCCCGTATTGACGCCGGGCAAGAGCAACTCGGTCGCCGCATACACTATTCTCAGAATGACTTGGTTG
AGTACTCACCAGTCACAGAAAAGCATCTTACGGATGGCATGACAGTAAGAGAATTATGCAGTGCTGCCAT
AACCATGAGTGATAACACTGCGGCCAACTTACTTCTGACAACGATCGGAGGACCGAAGGAGCTAACCGCT
TTTTTGCACAACATGGGGGATCATGTAACTCGCCTTGATCGTTGGGAACCGGAGCTGAATGAAGCCATAC
CAAACGACGAGCGTGACACCACGATGCCTGTAGCAATGGCAACAACGTTGCGCAAACTATTAACTGGCGA
ACTACTTACTCTAGCTTCCCGGCAACAATTAATAGACTGGATGGAGGCGGATAAAGTTGCAGGACCACTT
CTGCGCTCGGCCCTTCCGGCTGGCTGGTTTATTGCTGATAAATCTGGAGCCGGTGAGCGTGGGTCTCGCG
GTATCATTGCAGCACTGGGGCCAGATGGTAAGCCCTCCCGTATCGTAGTTATCTACACGACGGGGAGTCA
GGCAACTATGGATGAACGAAATAGACAGATCGCTGAGATAGGTGCCTCACTGATTAAGCATTGGTAACTG
TCAGACCAAGTTTACTCATATATACTTTAGATTGATTTAAAACTTCATTTTTAATTTAAAAGGATCTAGG
TGAAGATCCTTTTTGATAATCTCATGACCAAAATCCCTTAACGTGAGTTTTCGTTCCACTGAGCGTCAGA
CCCCGTAGAAAAGATCAAAGGATCTTCTTGAGATCCTTTTTTTCTGCGCGTAATCTGCTGCTTGCAAACA
AAAAAACCACCGCTACCAGCGGTGGTTTGTTTGCCGGATCAAGAGCTACCAACTCTTTTTCCGAAGGTAA
CTGGCTTCAGCAGAGCGCAGATACCAAATACTGTTCTTCTAGTGTAGCCGTAGTTAGGCCACCACTTCAA
GAACTCTGTAGCACCGCCTACATACCTCGCTCTGCTAATCCTGTTACCAGTGGCTGCTGCCAGTGGCGAT
AAGTCGTGTCTTACCGGGTTGGACTCAAGACGATAGTTACCGGATAAGGCGCAGCGGTCGGGCTGAACGG
GGGGTTCGTGCACACAGCCCAGCTTGGAGCGAACGACCTACACCGAACTGAGATACCTACAGCGTGAGCT
ATGAGAAAGCGCCACGCTTCCCGAAGGGAGAAAGGCGGACAGGTATCCGGTAAGCGGCAGGGTCGGAACA
GGAGAGCGCACGAGGGAGCTTCCAGGGGGAAACGCCTGGTATCTTTATAGTCCTGTCGGGTTTCGCCACC
TCTGACTTGAGCGTCGATTTTTGTGATGCTCGTCAGGGGGGCGGAGCCTATGGAAAAACGCCAGCAACGC
GGCCTTTTTACGGTTCCTGGCCTTTTGCTGGCCTTTTGCTCACATGTTCTTTCCTGCGTTATCCCCTGAT
TCTGTGGATAACCGTATTACCGCCTTTGAGTGAGCTGATACCGCTCGCCGCAGCCGAACGACCGAGCGCA
GCGAGTCAGTGAGCGAGGAAGCGGAAGAGCGCCCAATACGCAAACCGCCTCTCCCCGCGCGTTGGCCGAT
TCATTAATGCAGCTGGCACGACAGGTTTCCCGACTGGAAAGCGGGCAGTGAGCGCAACGCAATTAATGTG
AGTTAGCTCACTCATTAGGCACCCCAGGCTTTACACTTTATGCTTCCGGCTCGTATGTTGTGTGGAATTG
TGAGCGGATAACAATTTCACACAGGAAACAGCTATGACCATGATTACGCCAAGCGCGCAATTAACCCTCA
CTAAAGGGAACAAAAGCTGGAGCTGCAAGC
Features (pLannotate 1.2.2; 31 found; start..end, strand, type, name):
      5..231     +  promoter       RSV promoter: Rous sarcoma virus enhancer/promoter
    232..412     +  LTR            5' LTR (truncated): truncated 5' long terminal repeat (LTR) from HIV-1
    459..584     +  misc_feature   HIV-1 Ψ: packaging signal of human immunodeficiency virus type 1
    568..931     +  CDS            HIV-1 gag (fragment): gag protein from human immunodeficiency virus 1; gag
   1077..1310    +  misc_feature   RRE: The Rev response element (RRE) of HIV-1 allows for Rev-dependent mRNA export from the nucleus to the cytoplasm.
   1687..1713    +  CDS            Rev (fragment): human immunodeficiency virus 1 (HIV-1) Rev protein; rev; enhances nuclear export of unspliced and incompletely spliced viral mRNAs
   1720..1743    +  promoter       SV40 promoter (fragment): SV40 early promoter
   1744..1815    +  promoter       SV40 promoter (fragment): SV40 enhancer and early promoter
   1839..1974    +  rep_origin     SV40 ori: SV40 origin of replication
   2020..2616    +  CDS            PuroR (fragment): puromycin N-acetyltransferase; pac from Streptomyces; confers resistance to puromycin
   2665..2782    +  misc_feature   cPPT/CTS: central polypurine tract and central termination sequence of HIV-1
   2847..2913    +  CDS            small t antigen (fragment): SV40 (simian virus 40) small t antigen
   2920..4098    +  promoter       EF-1α promoter: strong constitutive promoter for human elongation factor EF-1α
   4115..6229    +  CDS            EOMES: EOMES_HUMAN - Also known as TBR2. Experimental evidence at protein level: Swiss-Prot protein existence level 1. Functions as a transcriptional activator playing a crucial role during development. Functions in trophoblast differentiation and later in gastrulation, regulating both mesoderm delamination and endoderm specification. Plays a role in brain development being required for the specification and the proliferation of the intermediate progenitor cells and their progeny in the cerebral cortex. Also involved in the differentiation of CD8+ T-cells during immune response regulating the express
   6245..6298    +  promoter       U6 promoter (fragment): RNA polymerase III promoter for human U6 snRNA
   6340..6928    +  misc_feature   WPRE: woodchuck hepatitis virus posttranscriptional regulatory element
   6979..6998    +  misc_feature   cPPT/CTS (fragment): central polypurine tract and central termination sequence of HIV-1
   7000..7233    +  LTR            3' LTR (ΔU3): self-inactivating 3' long terminal repeat (LTR) from HIV-1
   7311..7432    +  polyA_signal   SV40 poly(A) signal: SV40 polyadenylation signal
   7472..7607    +  rep_origin     SV40 ori: SV40 origin of replication
   7628..7646    -  promoter       T7 promoter: promoter for bacteriophage T7 RNA polymerase
   7654..7809    +  CDS            lacZα (fragment): LacZα fragment of β-galactosidase; lacZ fragment
   7814..8242    +  rep_origin     f1 ori (sequence partly withheld): f1 bacteriophage origin of replication; arrow indicates direction of (+) strand synthesis
   8295..8399    +  promoter       AmpR promoter: bla
   8400..9260    +  CDS            AmpR: β-lactamase; bla; confers resistance to ampicillin, carbenicillin, and related antibiotics
   9431..10019   +  rep_origin     ori: high-copy-number ColE1/pMB1/pBR322/pUC origin of replication
  10202..10294   +  CDS            lacI (fragment): lac repressor; lacI; The lac repressor binds to the lac operator to inhibit transcription in E. coli. This inhibition can be relieved by adding lactose or isopropyl-β-D-thiogalactopyranoside (IPTG).
  10307..10328   +  protein_bind   CAP binding site: CAP binding activates transcription in the presence of cAMP. E. coli catabolite activator protein
  10343..10373   +  promoter       lac promoter: promoter for the E. coli lac operon
  10381..10397   +  protein_bind   lac operator: The lac repressor binds to the lac operator to inhibit transcription in E. coli. This inhibition can be relieved by adding lactose or isopropyl-β-D-thiogalactopyranoside (IPTG). lac repressor encoded by lacI
  10442..10460   +  promoter       T3 promoter: promoter for bacteriophage T3 RNA polymerase
