[The description below was written by a language model from this plasmid's Addgene catalogue record and pLannotate feature annotations shown in this document.]
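Description:
TFORF1158 is a third-generation-style, self-inactivating lentiviral expression plasmid built on the pLX_TRC317 backbone, carrying the human transcription factor EOMES (also known as TBR2) as one member of a barcoded transcription factor ORF collection. In bacteria it is maintained through a high-copy ColE1/pUC-type origin and selected with ampicillin via the β-lactamase gene. An f1 origin and remnants of a lac/lacZα cloning region with flanking T7 and T3 promoters are also present in the backbone. The depositor notes that the plasmid can recombine, as is common for LTR-containing vectors.

The viral portion begins with an RSV promoter fused to a truncated HIV-1 5' LTR, which drives production of the packageable genomic RNA, followed by the Ψ packaging signal, a gag fragment and the Rev response element for Rev-dependent nuclear export. Within the provirus, an SV40 early promoter drives the puromycin N-acetyltransferase gene for selection of transduced mammalian cells. A cPPT/CTS element, which aids nuclear import of the reverse-transcribed genome, follows. The EF-1α promoter then drives strong constitutive expression of the synthesized EOMES ORF, with a WPRE downstream to enhance transcript stability and expression, and the cassette ends in a ΔU3 3' LTR and an SV40 polyadenylation signal. The record describes a unique 24-bp barcode associated with each ORF, although it is not annotated in the feature table. A short U6 promoter fragment annotated just after the ORF is probably a residual or primer-binding sequence rather than a functional promoter. The construct is intended for EOMES overexpression, individually or in pooled screens where barcode readout identifies which factor each cell received, for example in directed differentiation studies.
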