Addgene plasmid #143934: TFORF1158
Purpose: Lentiviral vector for overexpressing transcription factor ORFs with unique 24-bp barcodes. Barcodes facilitate identification of transcription factors in pooled screens.
Depositing lab: Feng Zhang. Depositing organization: Broad Institute. Publication: A transcription factor atlas of directed differentiation. Joung J, Ma S, Tay T, Geiger-Schuller KR, Kirchgatterer PC, Verdine VK, Guo B, Arias-Garcia MA, Allen WE, Singh A, Kuksenko O, Abudayyeh OO, Gootenberg JS, Fu Z, Macrae RK, Buenrostro JD, Regev A, Zhang F. Cell. 2023 Jan 5;186(1):209-229.e26. doi: 10.1016/j.cell.2022.11.026. PubMed 36608654.
Backbone
  Vector backbone: pLX_TRC317
  Backbone manufacturer: Broad Institute Genetic Perturbation Platform
  Backbone size w/o insert (bp): 8264
  Vector type: Mammalian Expression, Lentiviral
  Selectable markers: Puromycin
Growth in bacteria
  Bacterial resistance: Ampicillin, 100 μg/mL
  Growth temperature: 37°C
  Growth strain: NEB Stable
  Copy number: High Copy
Gene/Insert
  Gene/Insert name: EOMES
  Species: H. sapiens (human)
  Insert size (bp): 2219
  Entrez Gene: EOMES (a.k.a. TBR2)
  Promoter: EF1a
  Cloning method: Unknown
  Sequencing primers: 5′ GGGTGGAGACTGAAGTTAGGCCAG; 3′ CACATAGCGTAAAAGGAGCAACATAG
Terms and licenses: Academic/Nonprofit Terms; Industry Terms: Not Available to Industry
Depositor comments: NM_001278182,ENST00000449599 . The transcription factor ORF portion of this plasmid was synthesized by Genewiz. Please test multiple small colonies in case of plasmid recombination. To make this collection available in a timely manner, a portion of this collection was not fully sequenced by Addgene. If an Addgene verified full plasmid sequence is not available, please contact us prior to placing an order to request the full sequence.
How to cite: TFORF1158 was a gift from Feng Zhang (Addgene plasmid # 143934 ; http://n2t.net/addgene:143934 ; RRID:Addgene_143934)
