>Addgene plasmid #143934 | TFORF1158 | depositor partial sequence | sequence record 283929 | Insert
ACCGCCACCATGCAGTTAGGGGAGCAGCTCTTGGTGAGCTCAGTGAACCTGCCTGGCGCGCACTTCTACC
CGCTGGAGAGTGCGCGAGGCGGCAGCGGCGGGAGCGCTGGCCACCTCCCCAGCGCGGCCCCCTCTCCTCA
GAAGTTGGACTTAGACAAAGCGTCCAAGAAGTTTTCCGGCAGTCTCTCCTGCGAGGCGGTGAGCGGGGAG
CCCGCAGCCGCCAGCGCAGGGGCCCCCGCGGCCATGCTTAGTGACACCGACGCCGGGGACGCATTTGCCA
GCGCTGCGGCAGTGGCCAAGCCGGGGCCCCCGGACGGCCGCAAGGGCTCCCCCTGCGGGGAGGAGGAGCT
GCCCTCCGCCGCTGCAGCCGCCGCCGCCGCCGCCGCCGCGGCTGCGGCCACTGCGCGCTACTCCATGGAC
AGCCTGAGCTCCGAGCGGTACTACCTCCAGTCCCCCGGTCCTCAGGGGTCGGAGCTGGCTGCGCCCTGCT
CACTCTTCCCGTACCAGGCGGCGGCTGGGGCGCCCCACGGACCTGTGTACCCGGCTCCTAACGGGGCGCG
CTACCCCTACGGCTCCATGCTGCCCCCCGGCGGCTTCCCCGCGGCTGTGTGCCCACCCGGGAGGGCGCAG
TTCGGCCCAGGAGCCGGTGCGGGCAGTGGCGCGGGCGGTAGCAGCGGCGGGGGCGGCGGCCCGGGCACCT
ATCAGTACAGCCAGGGGGCTCCGCTCTACGGGCCGTACCCTGGAGCCGCAGCGGCGGGATCTTGCGGAGG
ACTGGGGGGCCTGGGGGTTCCAGGTTCTGGCTTCCGTGCCCACGTCTACCTGTGCAACCGGCCTCTGTGG
CTCAAATTCCACCGCCACCAAACTGAGATGATCATTACGAAACAGGGCAGGCGCATGTTTCCTTTCTTGA
GCTTCAACATAAACGGACTCAATCCCACTGCCCACTACAATGTGTTCGTAGAGGTGGTGCTGGCGGACCC
CAACCACTGGCGCTTCCAGGGGGGCAAATGGGTGACCTGTGGCAAAGCCGACAATAACATGCAGGGCAAC
AAAATGTATGTTCACCCAGAGTCTCCTAATACTGGTTCCCACTGGATGAGACAGGAGATTTCATTCGGGA
AATTAAAACTCACCAATAACAAAGGCGCAAATAACAACAACACCCAGATGATAGTCTTACAATCCTTACA
CAAATACCAACCCCGACTGCATATTGTTGAAGTTACAGAGGATGGCGTGGAGGACTTGAATGAGCCCTCA
AAGACCCAGACTTTTACCTTCTCAGAAACGCAATTCATTGCAGTGACTGCCTACCAAAACACCGATATTA
CTCAACTAAAGATTGATCATAACCCCTTTGCAAAAGGCTTCAGAGACAACTATGATTCCATGTACACCGC
TTCAGAAAATGACAGGTTAACTCCATCTCCCACGGATTCTCCTAGATCCCATCAGATTGTCCCTGGAGGT
CGGTACGGCGTTCAATCCTTCTTCCCGGAGCCCTTTGTCAACACTTTACCTCAAGCCCGCTATTATAATG
GCGAGAGAACCGTGCCACAGACCAACGGCCTCCTTTCACCCCAACAGAGCGAAGAGGTGGCCAACCCTCC
CCAGCGGTGGCTTGTCACGCCTGTCCAGCAACCTGGGACCAACAAACTAGACATCAGTTCCTATGAATCT
GAATATACTTCTAGCACATTGCTCCCATATGGCATTAAATCCTTGCCCCTTCAGACATCCCATGCCCTGG
GGTATTACCCAGACCCAACCTTTCCTGCAATGGCAGGGTGGGGAGGTCGAGGTTCTTACCAGAGGAAGAT
GGCAGCTGGACTACCATGGACCTCCAGAACAAGCCCCACTGTGTTCTCTGAAGATCAGCTCTCCAAGGAG
AAAGTGAAAGAGGAAATTGGCTCTTCTTGGATAGAGACACCCCCTTCCATCAAATCTCTAGATTCCAATG
ATTCAGGAGTATACACCAGTGCTTGTAAGCGAAGGCGGCTGTCTCCTAGCAACTCCAGTAATGAAAATTC
ACCCTCCATAAAGTGTGAGGACATTAATGCTGAAGAGTATAGTAAAGACACCTCAAAAGGCATGGGAGGG
TATTATGCTTTTTACACAACTCCCTAGTAATGAACTAGTCCGTAACTTGAAAGTATTTCGATTTCTTGGC
TTTATATATCTTGTGGAAAGGACGACCTTGAGGTCGGGATTGCGCACCT
