>Addgene plasmid #143934 | TFORF1158 | depositor partial sequence | sequence record 283930 | Barcode
CCTTGAGGTCGGGATTGCGCACCT
